>Addgene plasmid #36345 | pSMP-Suv39H2_2 | depositor partial sequence | sequence record 45502 | hairpin
TGCTGTTGACAGTGAGCGCGCTTAGTATATGTGTACTTAATAGTGAAGCCACAGATGTATTAAGTACACA
TATACTAAGCTTGCCTACTGCCTCGGA
