>Addgene plasmid #36345 | pSMP-Suv39H2_2 | addgene partial sequence | sequence record 46567 | pSMP-F (5' TACATCGTGACCTGGGAAG 3')
AGCCCTTTGTCACCCTAAGCCTCCGCCTCCTCTTCCTCCATCCGCCCCGTCTCTCCCCCTTGAACCTCCT
CGTTCGACCCCGCCTCGATCCTCCCTTTATCCAGCCCTCACTCCTTCTCTAGGCGCCGGAATTAGATCTC
TCGACTAGGGATAACAGGGTAATTGTTTGAATGAGGCTTCAGTACTTTACAGAATCGTTGCCTGCACATC
TTGGAAACACTTGCTGGGATTACTTCTTCAGGTTAACCCAACAGAAGGCTCGAGAAGGTATATTGCTGTT
GACAGTGAGCGCGCTTAGTATATGTGTACTTAATAGTGAAGCCACAGATGTATTAAGTACACATATACTA
AGCTTGCCTACTGCCTCGGAATTCAAGGGGCTACTTTAGGAGCAATTATCTTGTTTACTAAAACTGAATA
CCTTGCTATCTCTTTGATACATTTTTACAAAGCTGAATTAAAATGGTATAAATTAAATCACTTTTTTCAA
TTGGAAGACTAATGCGTTTAAACACGCGGCGACGCGTTCTACCGGGTAGGGGAGGCGCTTTTCCCAAGGC
AGTCTGGAGCATGCGCTTTAGCAGCCCCGCTGGGCACTTGGCGCTACACAAGTGGCCTCTGGCCTCGCAC
ACATTCCACATCCACCGGTAGGCGCCAACCGGCTCCGTTCTTTGGTGGCCCCTTCGCGCCACCTTCTACT
CCTCCCCTAGTCAGGAAGTTCCCCCCCGCCCCGCAGCTCGCGTCGTGCAGGACGTGACAAATGGAAGTAG
CACGTCTCACTAGTCTCGTGCAGATGGACAGCACCGCTGAGCAATGGAAGCGGGTAGGCCTTTGGGGCAG
CGGCCAATAGCAGC
