[The description below was written by a language model from this plasmid's Addgene catalogue record.]
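Description:
pSMP-Suv39H2_2 is a retroviral RNAi vector that delivers a short hairpin RNA against human SUV39H2 (also known as KMT1B), a histone lysine methyltransferase. It is built on the pSMP backbone, recorded as about 6.7 kb without insert and classed as a mammalian expression, retroviral and RNAi vector. The hairpin was inserted by restriction cloning between EcoRI and XhoI sites, both of which are retained, so the cassette can be excised or exchanged. The "_2" suffix suggests it is one of several hairpins made against the same gene, although the record does not say so. In bacteria the plasmid is a high-copy construct selected with ampicillin. It is propagated in a recombination-deficient strain, as is common for vectors carrying repeated viral sequences.

In mammalian cells a puromycin resistance marker allows selection of stably transduced populations. As a retroviral vector, the plasmid would normally be packaged into viral particles in a producer cell line. These particles are then used to infect target cells, where the integrated provirus expresses the hairpin and gives sustained knockdown. No feature table is provided, so the record does not state the promoter driving the shRNA, the hairpin scaffold, the long terminal repeats and packaging signal, or the arrangement of the puromycin cassette.

The construct comes from a study of chromatin-modifying enzymes as modulators of reprogramming. This points to loss-of-function use, testing how depletion of SUV39H2 affects the reprogramming of human cells, and it would suit other stable SUV39H2 knockdown experiments.
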