Addgene plasmid #36345: pSMP-Suv39H2_2
Depositing lab: George Daley. Depositing organization: Boston Children's Hospital. Publication: Chromatin-modifying enzymes as modulators of reprogramming. Onder TT, Kara N, Cherry A, Sinha AU, Zhu N, Bernt KM, Cahan P, Marcarci BO, Unternaehrer J, Gupta PB, Lander ES, Armstrong SA, Daley GQ. Nature. 2012 Mar 4;483(7391):598-602. doi: 10.1038/nature10953. PubMed 22388813.
Backbone
  Vector backbone: pSMP
  Backbone manufacturer: Steve Elledge
  Backbone size w/o insert (bp): 6699
  Vector type: Mammalian Expression, Retroviral, RNAi
  Selectable markers: Puromycin
Growth in bacteria
  Bacterial resistance: Ampicillin, 100 μg/mL
  Growth temperature: 30°C
  Growth strain: Stbl3
  Copy number: High Copy
Gene/Insert
  Gene/Insert name: Suv39H2
  gRNA/shRNA sequence: CTTAGTATATGTGTACTTA
  Species: H. sapiens (human)
  Entrez Gene: SUV39H2 (a.k.a. KMT1B)
  Cloning method: Restriction Enzyme; 5′ cloning site EcoRI (not destroyed); 3′ cloning site XhoI (not destroyed)
  Sequencing primers: 5′ pSMP-F
Terms and licenses: Academic/Nonprofit Terms; Industry Terms: Not Available to Industry
How to cite: pSMP-Suv39H2_2 was a gift from George Daley (Addgene plasmid # 36345 ; http://n2t.net/addgene:36345 ; RRID:Addgene_36345)
